>Addgene plasmid #227494 | pk335-CARGO-6mer-44kb-DSF | addgene full sequence | sequence record 452239 | Addgene NGS Result
TTGAGATCCTTTTTTTCTGCGCGTAATCTGCTGCTTGCAAACAAAAAAACCACCGCTACCAGCGGTGGTT
TGTTTGCCGGATCAAGAGCTACCAACTCTTTTTCCGAAGGTAACTGGCTTCAGCAGAGCGCAGATACCAA
ATACTGTTCTTCTAGTGTAGCCGTAGTTAGGCCACCACTTCAAGAACTCTGTAGCACCGCCTACATACCT
CGCTCTGCTAATCCTGTTACCAGTGGCTGCTGCCAGTGGCGATAAGTCGTGTCTTACCGGGTTGGACTCA
AGACGATAGTTACCGGATAAGGCGCAGCGGTCGGGCTGAACGGGGGGTTCGTGCACACAGCCCAGCTTGG
AGCGAACGACCTACACCGAACTGAGATACCTACAGCGTGAGCTATGAGAAAGCGCCACGCTTCCCGAAGG
GAGAAAGGCGGACAGGTATCCGGTAAGCGGCAGGGTCGGAACAGGAGAGCGCACGAGGGAGCTTCCAGGG
GGAAACGCCTGGTATCTTTATAGTCCTGTCGGGTTTCGCCACCTCTGACTTGAGCGTCGATTTTTGTGAT
GCTCGTCAGGGGGGCGGAGCCTATGGAAAAACGCCAGCAACGCGGCCTTTTTACGGTTCCTGGCCTTTTG
CTGGCCTTTTGCTCACATGTGTTTAAGAGCTATGCTGGAAACAGCATAGCAAGTTTAAATAAGGCTAGTC
CGTTATCAACTTGAAAAAGTGGCACCGAGTCGGTGCTTTTTTTCTCGAGTACTAGGATCCATTAGGCTTT
CCCATGATTCCTTCATATTTGCATATACGATACAAGGCTGTTAGAGAGATAATTGGAATTAATTTGACTG
TAAACACAAAGATATTAGTACAAAATACGTGACGTAGAAAGTAATAATTTCTTGGGTAGTTTGCAGTTTT
AAAATTATGTTTTAAAATGGACTATCATATGCTTACCGTAACTTGAAAGTATTTCGATTTCTTGGCTTTA
TATATCTTGTGGAAAGGACGAAACACCGCCTAGCCTTCCCTTCTACGTGTTTAAGAGCTATGCTGGAAAC
AGCATAGCAAGTTTAAATAAGGCTAGTCCGTTATCAACTTGAAAAAGTGGCACCGAGTCGGTGCTTTTTT
TCTCGAGTACTAGGATCCATTAGGCTTTCCCATGATTCCTTCATATTTGCATATACGATACAAGGCTGTT
AGAGAGATAATTGGAATTAATTTGACTGTAAACACAAAGATATTAGTACAAAATACGTGACGTAGAAAGT
AATAATTTCTTGGGTAGTTTGCAGTTTTAAAATTATGTTTTAAAATGGACTATCATATGCTTACCGTAAC
TTGAAAGTATTTCGATTTCTTGGCTTTATATATCTTGTGGAAAGGACGAAACACCGAGATGCGATGCGAC
TCTGAAGTTTAAGAGCTATGCTGGAAACAGCATAGCAAGTTTAAATAAGGCTAGTCCGTTATCAACTTGA
AAAAGTGGCACCGAGTCGGTGCTTTTTTTCTCGAGTACTAGGATCCATTAGGCTTTCCCATGATTCCTTC
ATATTTGCATATACGATACAAGGCTGTTAGAGAGATAATTGGAATTAATTTGACTGTAAACACAAAGATA
TTAGTACAAAATACGTGACGTAGAAAGTAATAATTTCTTGGGTAGTTTGCAGTTTTAAAATTATGTTTTA
AAATGGACTATCATATGCTTACCGTAACTTGAAAGTATTTCGATTTCTTGGCTTTATATATCTTGTGGAA
AGGACGAAACACCGATCGTGTGATACGGTTCATAGTTTAAGAGCTATGCTGGAAACAGCATAGCAAGTTT
AAATAAGGCTAGTCCGTTATCAACTTGAAAAAGTGGCACCGAGTCGGTGCTTTTTTTCTCGAGTACTAGG
ATCCATTAGGCTTTCCCATGATTCCTTCATATTTGCATATACGATACAAGGCTGTTAGAGAGATAATTGG
AATTAATTTGACTGTAAACACAAAGATATTAGTACAAAATACGTGACGTAGAAAGTAATAATTTCTTGGG
TAGTTTGCAGTTTTAAAATTATGTTTTAAAATGGACTATCATATGCTTACCGTAACTTGAAAGTATTTCG
ATTTCTTGGCTTTATATATCTTGTGGAAAGGACGAAACACCGTTACACCCCGTTCATCATGTGTTTAAGA
GCTATGCTGGAAACAGCATAGCAAGTTTAAATAAGGCTAGTCCGTTATCAACTTGAAAAAGTGGCACCGA
GTCGGTGCTTTTTTTCTCGAGTACTAGGATCCATTAGGCTTTCCCATGATTCCTTCATATTTGCATATAC
GATACAAGGCTGTTAGAGAGATAATTGGAATTAATTTGACTGTAAACACAAAGATATTAGTACAAAATAC
GTGACGTAGAAAGTAATAATTTCTTGGGTAGTTTGCAGTTTTAAAATTATGTTTTAAAATGGACTATCAT
ATGCTTACCGTAACTTGAAAGTATTTCGATTTCTTGGCTTTATATATCTTGTGGAAAGGACGAAACACCG
TTTAGAATCTGATCCTTGCAGTTTAAGAGCTATGCTGGAAACAGCATAGCAAGTTTAAATAAGGCTAGTC
CGTTATCAACTTGAAAAAGTGGCACCGAGTCGGTGCTTTTTTTCTCGAGTACTAGGATCCATTAGGCTTT
CCCATGATTCCTTCATATTTGCATATACGATACAAGGCTGTTAGAGAGATAATTGGAATTAATTTGACTG
TAAACACAAAGATATTAGTACAAAATACGTGACGTAGAAAGTAATAATTTCTTGGGTAGTTTGCAGTTTT
AAAATTATGTTTTAAAATGGACTATCATATGCTTACCGTAACTTGAAAGTATTTCGATTTCTTGGCTTTA
TATATCTTGTGGAAAGGACGAAACACCGAGAGGGATTGTGTACGGGGGGTTTAAGAGCTATGCTGGAAAC
AGCATAGCAAGTTTAAATAAGGCTAGTCCGTTATCAACTTGAAAAAGTGGCACCGAGTCGGTGCTTTTTT
TCTCGAGTACTAGGATCCATTAGGCTTTCCCATGATTCCTTCATATTTGCATATACGATACAAGGCTGTT
AGAGAGATAATTGGAATTAATTTGACTGTAAACACAAAGATATTAGTACAAAATACGTGACGTAGAAAGT
AATAATTTCTTGGGTAGTTTGCAGTTTTAAAATTATGTTTTAAAATGGACTATCATATGCTTACCGTAAC
TTGAAAGTATTTCGATTTCTTGGCTTTATATATCTTGTGGAAAGGACGAAACACCGTTTTTTTTCTAGAG
GTACCCGTTACATAACTTACGGTAAATGGCCCGCCTGGCTGACCGCCCAACGACCCCCGCCCATTGACGT
CAATAGTAACGCCAATAGGGACTTTCCATTGACGTCAATGGGTGGAGTATTTACGGTAAACTGCCCACTT
GGCAGTACATCAAGTGTATCATATGCCAAGTACGCCCCCTATTGACGTCAATGACGGTAAATGGCCCGCC
TGGCATTGTGCCCAGTACATGACCTTATGGGACTTTCCTACTTGGCAGTACATCTACGTATTAGTCATCG
CTATTACCATGGTCGAGGTGAGCCCCACGTTCTGCTTCACTCTCCCCATCTCCCCCCCCTCCCCACCCCC
AATTTTGTATTTATTTATTTTTTAATTATTTTGTGCAGCGATGGGGGCGGGGGGGGGGGGGGGGGGCGCG
CGCSAGGGGGGGGGGGGGGGGGSGAGGGGSGGGGSGGGGSGAGGCGGAGAGGTGCGGCGGCAGCCAATCA
GAGCGGCGCGCTCCGAAAGTTTCCTTTTATGGCGAGGCGGCGGCGGCGGCGGCCCTATAAAAAGCGAAGC
GCGCGGCGGGCGGGAGTCGCTGCGCGCTGCCTTCGCCCCGTGCCCCGCTCCGCCGCCGCCTCGCGCCGCC
CGCCCCGGCTCTGACTGACCGCGTTACTCCCACAGGTGAGCGGGCGGGACGGCCCTTCTCCTCCGGGCTG
TAATTAGCTGAGCAAGAGGTAAGGGTTTAAGGGATGGTTGGTTGGTGGGGTATTAATGTTTAATTACCTG
GAGCACCTGCCTGAAATCACTTTTTTTCAGGTTGGACCGGTGCCACCATGAGCGAGCTGATTAAGGAGAA
CATGCACATGAAGCTGTACATGGAGGGCACCGTGGACAACCATCACTTCAAGTGCACATCCGAGGGCGAA
GGCAAGCCCTACGAGGGCACCCAGACCATGAGAATCAAGGTGGTCGAGGGCGGCCCTCTCCCCTTCGCCT
TCGACATCCTGGCTACTAGCTTCCTCTACGGCAGCAAGACCTTCATCAACCACACCCAGGGCATCCCCGA
CTTCTTCAAGCAGTCCTTCCCTGAGGGCTTCACATGGGAGAGAGTCACCACATACGATGACGGGGGCGTG
CTGACCGCTACCCAGGACACCAGCCTCCAGGACGGCTGCCTCATCTACAACGTCAAGATCAGAGGGGTGA
ACTTCACATCCAACGGCCCTGTGATGCAGAAGAAAACACTCGGCTGGGAGGCCTTCACCGAGACGCTGTA
CCCCGCTGACGGCGGCCTGGAAGGCAGAAACGACATGGCCCTGAAGCTCGTGGGCGGGAGCCATCTGATC
GCAAACATCAAGACCACATATAGATCCAAGAAACCCGCTAAGAACCTCAAGATGCCTGGCGTCTACTATG
TGGACTACAGACTGGAAAGAATCAAGGAGGCCAACAACGAAACCTACGTCGAGCAGCACGAGGTGGCAGT
GGCCAGATACTGCGACCTCCCTAGCAAACTGGGGCACAAGCTTAATTAAGAATTCCTAGAGCTCGCTGAT
CAGCCTCGACTGTGCCTTCTAGTTGCCAGCCATCTGTTGTTTGCCCCTCCCCCGTGCCTTCCTTGACCCT
GGAAGGTGCCACTCCCACTGTCCTTTCCTAATAAAATGAGGAAATTGCATCGCATTGTCTGAGTAGGTGT
CATTCTATTCTGGGGGGTGGGGTGGGGCAGGACAGCAAGGGGGAGGATTGGGAAGAGAATAGCAGGCATG
CTGGGGAGCTCTCGAAGCCGCGGTGCGGGTGCCAGGGCGTGCCCTTGGGCTCCCCGGGCGCGTACTCCAC
CTCACCCATCGCAGGAACCCCTAGTGATGGAGTTGGCCACTCCCTCTCTGCGCGCTCGCTCGCTCACTGA
GGCCGGGCGACCAAAGGTCGCCCGACGCCCGGGCTTTGCCCGGGCGGCCTCAGTGAGCGAGCGAGCGCGC
AGCTGCCTGCAGGGGCGCCTGATGCGGTATTTTCTCCTTACGCATCTGTGCGGTATTTCACACCGCATA
[95 nt withheld, positions 5320-5414]
T
[46 nt withheld, positions 5416-5461]
C
[141 nt withheld, positions 5463-5603]
CCTTTGACGTTGGAGTCCACGTTCTTT
[37 nt withheld, positions 5631-5667]
ACTCTATCTCGGGCTATTCTTTTGATTTATAAGGGATTTTGCCGATTTCGGTCTATTGGTTAAAAAATGA
GCTGATTTAACAAAAATTTAACGCGAATTTTAACAAAATATTAACGTTTACAATTTTATGGTGCACTCTC
AGTACAATCTGCTCTGATGCCGCATAGTGCTTTTCCCAAGGCAGTCTGGAGCATGCGCTTTAGCAGCCCC
GCTGGGCACTTGGCGCTACACAAGTGGCCTCTGGCCTCGCACACATTCCACATCCACCGGTAGGCGCCAA
CCGGCTCCGTTCTTTGGTGGCCCCTTCGCGCCACCTTCTACTCCTCCCCTAGTCAGGAAGTTCCCCCCCG
CCCCGCAGCTCGCGTCGTGCAGGACGTGACAAATGGAAGTAGCACGTCTCACTAGTCTCGTGCAGATGGA
CAGCACCGCTGAGCAATGGAAGCGGGTAGGCCTTTGGGGCAGCGGCCAATAGCAGCTTTGCTCCTTCGCT
TTCTGGGCTCAGAGGCTGGGAAGGGGTGGGTCCGGGGGCGGGCTCAGGGGCGGGCTCAGGGGCGGGGCGG
GCGCCCGAAGGTCCTCCGGAGGCCCGGCATTCTGCACGCTTCAAAAGCGCACGTCTGCCGCGCTGTTCTC
CTCTTCCTCATCTCCGGGCCTTTCGACCGATCATCAAGCTGCACGTGTTGACAATTAATCATCGGCATAG
TATATCGGCATAGTATAATACGACTCACTATAGGAGGGCCACCATGGGATCGGCCATTGAACAAGATGGA
TTGCACGCAGGTTCTCCGGCCGCTTGGGTGGAGAGGCTATTCGGCTATGACTGGGCACAACAGACAATCG
GCTGCTCTGATGCCGCCGTGTTCCGGCTGTCAGCGCAGGGGCGCCCGGTTCTTTTTGTCAAGACCGACCT
GTCCGGTGCCCTGAATGAACTGCAGGACGAGGCAGCGCGGCTATCGTGGCTGGCCACGACGGGCGTTCCT
TGCGCAGCTGTGCTCGACGTTGTCACTGAAGCGGGAAGGGACTGGCTGCTATTGGGCGAAGTGCCGGGGC
AGGATCTCCTGTCATCTCACCTTGCTCCTGCCGAGAAAGTATCCATCATGGCTGATGCAATGCGGCGGCT
GCATACGCTTGATCCGGCTACCTGCCCATTCGACCACCAAGCGAAACATCGCATCGAGCGAGCACGTACT
CGGATGGAAGCCGGTCTTGTCGATCAGGATGATCTGGACGAAGAGCATCAGGGGCTCGCGCCAGCCGAAC
TGTTCGCCAGGCTCAAGGCGCGCATGCCCGACGGCGAGGATCTCGTCGTGACCCATGGCGATGCCTGCTT
GCCGAATATCATGGTGGAAAATGGCCGCTTTTCTGGATTCATCGACTGTGGCCGGCTGGGTGTGGCGGAC
CGCTATCAGGACATAGCGTTGGCTACCCGTGATATTGCTGAAGAGCTTGGCGGCGAATGGGCTGACCGCT
TCCTCGTGCTTTACGGTATCGCCGCTCCCGATTCGCAGCGCATCGCCTTCTATCGCCTTCTTGACGAGTT
CTTCTGATCGAGAAATTGATGATCTATTAAACAATAAAGACGTCCACATGGAAGTGCAAACTATTAACTG
GCGAACTACTTACTCTAGCTTCCCGGCAACAATTAATAGACTGGATGGAGGCGGATAAAGTTGCAGGACC
ACTTCTGCGCTCGGCCCTTCCGGCTGGCTGGTTTATTGCTGATAAATCTGGAGCCGGTGAGCGTGGAAGC
CGCGGTATCATTGCAGCACTGGGGCCAGATGGTAAGCCCTCCCGTATCGTAGTTATCTACACGACGGGGA
GTCAGGCAACTATGGATGAACGAAATAGACAGATCGCTGAGATAGGTGCCTCACTGATTAAGCATTGGTA
ACTGTCAGACCAAGTTTACTCATATATACTTTAGATTGATTTAAAACTTCATTTTTAATTTAAAAGGATC
TAGGTGAAGATCCTTTTTGATAATCTCATGACCAAAATCCCTTAACGTGAGTTTTCGTTCCACTGAGCGT
CAGACCCCGTAGAAAAGATCAAAGGATCTTC
Features (pLannotate 1.2.2; 30 found; start..end, strand, type, name):
      1..589     +  rep_origin     ori: high-copy-number ColE1/pMB1/pBR322/pUC origin of replication
    669..736     +  misc_RNA       tracrRNA (fragment): trans-activating CRISPR RNA for the Streptococcus pyogenes CRISPR/Cas9 system
    768..999     +  promoter       U6 promoter: RNA polymerase III promoter for human U6 snRNA
   1047..1114    +  misc_RNA       tracrRNA (fragment): trans-activating CRISPR RNA for the Streptococcus pyogenes CRISPR/Cas9 system
   1146..1377    +  promoter       U6 promoter: RNA polymerase III promoter for human U6 snRNA
   1425..1492    +  misc_RNA       tracrRNA (fragment): trans-activating CRISPR RNA for the Streptococcus pyogenes CRISPR/Cas9 system
   1524..1755    +  promoter       U6 promoter: RNA polymerase III promoter for human U6 snRNA
   1803..1870    +  misc_RNA       tracrRNA (fragment): trans-activating CRISPR RNA for the Streptococcus pyogenes CRISPR/Cas9 system
   1902..2133    +  promoter       U6 promoter: RNA polymerase III promoter for human U6 snRNA
   2181..2248    +  misc_RNA       tracrRNA (fragment): trans-activating CRISPR RNA for the Streptococcus pyogenes CRISPR/Cas9 system
   2280..2511    +  promoter       U6 promoter: RNA polymerase III promoter for human U6 snRNA
   2559..2626    +  misc_RNA       tracrRNA (fragment): trans-activating CRISPR RNA for the Streptococcus pyogenes CRISPR/Cas9 system
   2658..2889    +  promoter       U6 promoter: RNA polymerase III promoter for human U6 snRNA
   2937..3004    +  misc_RNA       tracrRNA (fragment): trans-activating CRISPR RNA for the Streptococcus pyogenes CRISPR/Cas9 system
   3036..3267    +  promoter       U6 promoter: RNA polymerase III promoter for human U6 snRNA
   3296..3581    +  enhancer       CMV enhancer: human cytomegalovirus immediate early enhancer; contains an 18-bp deletion relative to the standard CMV enhancer
   3583..3862    +  promoter       chicken β-actin promoter: No description available
   3863..4090    +  intron         hybrid intron: hybrid between chicken β-actin (CBA) and minute virus of mice (MMV) introns (Gray et al., 2011)
   4108..4809    +  CDS            TagBFP: monomeric blue fluorescent protein mammalian codon-optimized
   4840..4951    +  polyA_signal   bGH poly(A) signal: bovine growth hormone polyadenylation signal
   5051..5120    +  protein_bind   attB: attB site for the φC31 integrase (Groth et al., 2000) phage φC31 integrase
   5123..5263    +  repeat_region  AAV2 ITR: inverted terminal repeat of adeno-associated virus serotype 2 inverted
   5268..5319    -  misc_feature   bom (fragment): basis of mobility region from pBR322
   5338..5793    +  rep_origin     f1 ori (sequence partly withheld): f1 bacteriophage origin of replication; arrow indicates direction of (+) strand synthesis
   5794..5835    -  misc_feature   bom (fragment): basis of mobility region from pBR322
   5836..6322    +  promoter       PGK promoter: mouse phosphoglycerate kinase 1 promoter
   6344..6391    +  promoter       EM7 promoter: synthetic bacterial promoter&nbsp
   6411..7214    +  CDS            NeoR/KanR: aminoglycoside phosphotransferase from Tn5; aph(3')-II (or nptII); confers resistance to neomycin, kanamycin, and G418 (Geneticin®)
   7218..7254    +  polyA_signal   PGK poly(A) signal (fragment): mouse phosphoglycerate kinase 1 polyadenylation signal
   7263..7557    +  CDS            bla(M) (fragment): β-lactamase lacking the signal sequence; bla(M); allows cytosolic expression of β-lactamase
