[The description below was written by a language model from this plasmid's Addgene catalogue record and pLannotate feature annotations shown in this document.]
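Description:
pk335-CARGO-6mer-44kb-DSF is a mammalian CRISPR guide RNA array plasmid built on the pk335-BFP backbone. It delivers six guide RNAs for Streptococcus pyogenes Cas9 or dCas9 to a site in the mouse Prdm8-Fgf5 locus, described in the record as about 44 kb downstream of Fgf5. The 7.7 kb sequence is propagated in bacteria at high copy from a ColE1/pUC-type origin under kanamycin selection. A recombination-tolerant strain is listed for growth, which fits the highly repetitive array. No Cas9 coding sequence is annotated, so the nuclease or dCas9 fusion must be supplied separately.

The payload is a tandem series of human U6 RNA polymerase III promoters alternating with S. pyogenes guide scaffold (tracrRNA-derived) segments, so each guide is transcribed as its own unit. The feature table shows seven U6 and seven scaffold annotations. This is consistent with six complete promoter–spacer–scaffold units plus flanking partial elements left from the backbone or assembly, although the record does not explain this. Tiling several guides over one short genomic interval concentrates many Cas9 or dCas9 molecules there, for example to recruit dCas9 fusion proteins.

Downstream of the array, a CMV enhancer/chicken β-actin promoter with a hybrid intron drives TagBFP with a bGH polyadenylation signal, marking transfected cells with blue fluorescence. A NeoR/KanR gene sits behind tandem mouse PGK and bacterial EM7 promoters, giving G418 resistance in mammalian cells and kanamycin resistance in E. coli. The plasmid also carries a φC31 attB site, which could support integrase-mediated genomic insertion, along with a single AAV2 ITR, an f1 origin and a β-lactamase fragment that appear to be backbone remnants.

The associated work studied how transcriptional regulation scales with genomic distance.
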