Addgene plasmid #227494: pk335-CARGO-6mer-44kb-DSF
Purpose: 6-mer gRNA array targeting Sp dCas9/Cas9 to the Prdm8-Fgf5 locus
Depositing lab: Joanna Wysocka. Depositing organization: Stanford University. Publication: Long-range regulation of transcription scales with genomic distance in a gene-specific manner. Jensen CL, Chen LF, Swigut T, Crocker OJ, Yao D, Bassik MC, Ferrell JE Jr, Boettiger AN, Wysocka J. Mol Cell. 2025 Jan 16;85(2):347-361.e7. doi: 10.1016/j.molcel.2024.10.021. Epub 2024 Dec 2. PubMed 39626660.
Backbone
  Vector backbone: pk335-BFP
  Vector type: CRISPR
  Selectable markers: Neomycin (select with G418) ; TagBFP
Growth in bacteria
  Bacterial resistance: Kanamycin, 50 μg/mL
  Growth temperature: 37°C
  Growth strain: NEB Stable
  Copy number: High Copy
Gene/Insert
  Gene/Insert name: CARGO to 44kb Downstream Fgf5 (alt name: CARGO33)
  gRNA/shRNA sequence: CCTAGCCTTCCCTTCTACGT, AGATGCGATGCGACTCTGAA, ATCGTGTGATACGGTTCATA, TTACACCCCGTTCATCATGT, TTTAGAATCTGATCCTTGCA, AGAGGGATTGTGTACGGGGG
  Species: M. musculus (mouse), Synthetic
  Cloning method: Other
Terms and licenses: Academic/Nonprofit Terms; Industry Terms: Not Available to Industry
How to cite: pk335-CARGO-6mer-44kb-DSF was a gift from Joanna Wysocka (Addgene plasmid # 227494 ; http://n2t.net/addgene:227494 ; RRID:Addgene_227494)
